Addgene plasmid #35870: Wnt2B2 STOP
Depositing lab: Marian Waterman. Depositing organization: University of California, Irvine. Publication: A uniform human Wnt expression library reveals a shared secretory pathway and unique signaling activities. Najdi R, Proffitt K, Sprowl S, Kaur S, Yu J, Covey TM, Virshup DM, Waterman ML. Differentiation. 2012 Sep;84(2):203-13. doi: 10.1016/j.diff.2012.06.004. Epub 2012 Jul 9. PubMed 22784633.
Backbone
  Vector backbone: pENTR/D-TOPO
  Backbone manufacturer: Invitrogen
  Backbone size w/o insert (bp): 2580
  Vector type: Entry Vector
Growth in bacteria
  Bacterial resistance: Kanamycin, 50 μg/mL
  Growth temperature: 37°C
  Growth strain: DH5alpha
  Copy number: High Copy
Gene/Insert
  Gene/Insert name: Wnt2B2 (alt name: alternatively spliced isoform of WNT2B gene locus)
  Species: H. sapiens (human)
  Insert size (bp): 1182
  Mutation: None
  Entrez Gene: WNT2B (a.k.a. WNT13)
  Cloning method: Restriction Enzyme
  Sequencing primers: 5′ M13 (-20)-FWD; 3′ M13-Reverse
Terms and licenses: Academic/Nonprofit Terms; Industry Terms: Not Available to Industry
How to cite: Wnt2B2 STOP was a gift from Marian Waterman (Addgene plasmid # 35870 ; http://n2t.net/addgene:35870 ; RRID:Addgene_35870)
