[The description below was written by a language model from this plasmid's Addgene catalogue record and pLannotate feature annotations shown in this document.]
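Description:
Wnt2B2 STOP is a Gateway entry clone built on the pENTR/D-TOPO backbone and carrying the human WNT2B open reading frame, specifically the Wnt2B2 isoform produced by alternative splicing at the WNT2B (also called WNT13) locus. The plasmid is about 3.8 kb in total, with an insert of roughly 1.2 kb recorded as unmutated. It is maintained in E. coli through a high-copy ColE1/pUC-type origin and selected with kanamycin via an aminoglycoside phosphotransferase gene. The rrnB T1 and T2 terminators sit upstream of the cloning region, where they shield the insert from read-through transcription originating in the backbone. The short lacI and lacZα fragments picked up by annotation appear to be backbone remnants rather than functional genes.

The WNT2B coding sequence lies between attL1 and attL2 sites, so it can be transferred by an LR recombination reaction into any attR-containing destination vector while preserving orientation and reading frame. As an entry vector it has no eukaryotic promoter driving the insert; the only annotated promoter is a T7 promoter beyond attL2, pointing back toward the insert on the opposite strand, so expression depends on the destination vector chosen. The "STOP" in the name suggests that the native stop codon is retained, which would yield untagged protein rather than a C-terminal fusion, though the record does not state this explicitly. WNT2B encodes a secreted ligand for Frizzled receptors that acts in canonical Wnt/β-catenin signalling. The construct belongs to a uniform human Wnt expression library assembled to compare secretion and signalling activities across the Wnt family.
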