Features (pLannotate 1.2.2; 10 found; start..end, strand, type, name):
    121..213     +  CDS            lacI (fragment): lac repressor; lacI; The lac repressor binds to the lac operator to inhibit transcription in E. coli. This inhibition can be relieved by adding lactose or isopropyl-β-D-thiogalactopyranoside (IPTG).
    268..295     -  terminator     rrnB T2 terminator: transcription terminator T2 from the E. coli rrnB gene
    427..470     +  terminator     rrnB T1 terminator: Escherichia coli rrnB; transcription terminator T1 from the E. coli rrnB gene
    517..553     -  CDS            lacZα (fragment): LacZα fragment of β-galactosidase; lacZ fragment
    569..668     +  protein_bind   attL1: mutant version of attL; recombination site for the Gateway® LR reaction LR Clonase™
    689..1861    +  CDS            WNT2B: WNT2B_HUMAN - Also known as WNT13. Experimental evidence at protein level: Swiss-Prot protein existence level 1. Ligand for members of the frizzled family of seven transmembrane receptors. Functions in the canonical Wnt/beta-catenin signaling pathway. Plays a redundant role in embryonic lung development. From Homo sapiens (Human).
   1887..1986    -  protein_bind   attL2: mutant version of attL; recombination site for the Gateway® LR reaction LR Clonase™
   2004..2022    -  promoter       T7 promoter: promoter for bacteriophage T7 RNA polymerase
   2156..2965    +  CDS            KanR: aminoglycoside phosphotransferase; aph(3')-Ia; confers resistance to kanamycin in bacteria or G418 (Geneticin®) in eukaryotes
   3112..3700    +  rep_origin     ori: high-copy-number ColE1/pMB1/pBR322/pUC origin of replication
>Addgene plasmid #35870 | Wnt2B2 STOP | depositor full sequence | sequence record 44136 | Wnt2B2 STOP sequence 3762 bps
CTTTCCTGCGTTATCCCCTGATTCTGTGGATAACCGTATTACCGCCTTTGAGTGAGCTGATACCGCTCGC
CGCAGCCGAACGACCGAGCGCAGCGAGTCAGTGAGCGAGGAAGCGGAAGAGCGCCCAATACGCAAACCGC
CTCTCCCCGCGCGTTGGCCGATTCATTAATGCAGCTGGCACGACAGGTTTCCCGACTGGAAAGCGGGCAG
TGAGCGCAACGCAATTAATACGCGTACCGCTAGCCAGGAAGAGTTTGTAGAAACGCAAAAAGGCCATCCG
TCAGGATGGCCTTCTGCTTAGTTTGATGCCTGGCAGTTTATGGCGGGCGTCCTGCCCGCCACCCTCCGGG
CCGTTGCTTCACAACGTTCAAATCCGCTCCCGGCGGATTTGTCCTACTCAGGAGAGCGTTCACCGACAAA
CAACAGATAAAACGAAAGGCCCAGTCTTCCGACTGAGCCTTTCGTTTTATTTGATGCCTGGCAGTTCCCT
ACTCTCGCGTTAACGCTAGCATGGATGTTTTCCCAGTCACGACGTTGTAAAACGACGGCCAGTCTTAAGC
TCGGGCCCCAAATAATGATTTTATTTTGACTGATAGTGACCTGTTCGTTGCAACAAATTGATGAGCAATG
CTTTTTTATAATGCCAACTTTGTACAAAAAAGCAGGCTCCGCGGCCGCCCCCTTCACCATGCTGAGACCG
GGTGGTGCGGAGGAAGCTGCGCAGCTCCCGCTTCGGCGCGCCAGCGCCCCGGTCCCTGTGCCGTCGCCCG
CGGCCCCCGACGGCTCCCGGGCTTCGGCCCGCCTAGGTCTTGCCTGCCTTCTGCTCCTGCTGCTGCTGAC
GCTGCCGGCCCGCGTAGACACGTCCTGGTGGTACATTGGGGCACTGGGGGCACGAGTGATCTGTGACAAT
ATCCCTGGTTTGGTGAGCCGGCAGCGGCAGCTGTGCCAGCGTTACCCAGACATCATGCGTTCAGTGGGCG
AGGGTGCCCGAGAATGGATCCGAGAGTGTCAGCACCAATTCCGCCACCACCGCTGGAACTGTACCACCCT
GGACCGGGACCACACCGTCTTTGGCCGTGTCATGCTCAGAAGTAGCCGAGAGGCAGCTTTTGTATATGCC
ATCTCATCAGCAGGGGTAGTCCACGCTATTACTCGCGCCTGTAGCCAGGGTGAACTGAGTGTGTGCAGCT
GTGACCCCTACACCCGTGGCCGACACCATGACCAGCGTGGGGACTTTGACTGGGGTGGCTGCAGTGACAA
CATCCACTACGGTGTCCGTTTTGCCAAGGCCTTCGTGGATGCCAAGGAGAAGAGGCTTAAGGATGCCCGG
GCCCTCATGAACTTACATAATAACCGCTGTGGTCGCACGGCTGTGCGGCGGTTTCTGAAGCTGGAGTGTA
AGTGCCATGGCGTGAGTGGTTCCTGTACTCTGCGCACCTGCTGGCGTGCACTCTCAGATTTCCGCCGCAC
AGGTGATTACCTGCGGCGACGCTATGATGGGGCTGTGCAGGTGATGGCCACCCAAGATGGTGCCAACTTC
ACCGCAGCCCGCCAAGGCTATCGCCGTGCCACCCGGACTGATCTTGTCTACTTTGACAACTCTCCAGATT
ACTGTGTCTTGGACAAGGCTGCAGGTTCCCTAGGCACTGCAGGCCGTGTCTGCAGCAAGACATCAAAAGG
AACAGACGGTTGTGAAATCATGTGCTGTGGCCGAGGGTACGACACAACTCGAGTCACCCGTGTTACCCAG
TGTGAGTGCAAATTCCACTGGTGCTGTGCTGTACGGTGCAAGGAATGCAGAAATACTGTGGACGTCCATA
CTTGCAAAGCCCCCAAGAAGGCAGAGTGGCTGGACCAAACCTGAATTCTGAAGGGTGGGCGCGCCGACCC
AGCTTTCTTGTACAAAGTTGGCATTATAAGAAAGCATTGCTTATCAATTTGTTGCAACGAACAGGTCACT
ATCAGTCAAAATAAAATCATTATTTGCCATCCAGCTGATATCCCCTATAGTGAGTCGTATTACATGGTCA
TAGCTGTTTCCTGGCAGCTCTGGCCCGTGTCTCAAAATCTCTGATGTTACATTGCACAAGATAAAAATAT
ATCATCATGAACAATAAAACTGTCTGCTTACATAAACAGTAATACAAGGGGTGTTATGAGCCATATTCAA
CGGGAAACGTCGAGGCCGCGATTAAATTCCAACATGGATGCTGATTTATATGGGTATAAATGGGCTCGCG
ATAATGTCGGGCAATCAGGTGCGACAATCTATCGCTTGTATGGGAAGCCCGATGCGCCAGAGTTGTTTCT
GAAACATGGCAAAGGTAGCGTTGCCAATGATGTTACAGATGAGATGGTCAGACTAAACTGGCTGACGGAA
TTTATGCCTCTTCCGACCATCAAGCATTTTATCCGTACTCCTGATGATGCATGGTTACTCACCACTGCGA
TCCCCGGAAAAACAGCATTCCAGGTATTAGAAGAATATCCTGATTCAGGTGAAAATATTGTTGATGCGCT
GGCAGTGTTCCTGCGCCGGTTGCATTCGATTCCTGTTTGTAATTGTCCTTTTAACAGCGATCGCGTATTT
CGTCTCGCTCAGGCGCAATCACGAATGAATAACGGTTTGGTTGATGCGAGTGATTTTGATGACGAGCGTA
ATGGCTGGCCTGTTGAACAAGTCTGGAAAGAAATGCATAAACTTTTGCCATTCTCACCGGATTCAGTCGT
CACTCATGGTGATTTCTCACTTGATAACCTTATTTTTGACGAGGGGAAATTAATAGGTTGTATTGATGTT
GGACGAGTCGGAATCGCAGACCGATACCAGGATCTTGCCATCCTATGGAACTGCCTCGGTGAGTTTTCTC
CTTCATTACAGAAACGGCTTTTTCAAAAATATGGTATTGATAATCCTGATATGAATAAATTGCAGTTTCA
TTTGATGCTCGATGAGTTTTTCTAATCAGAATTGGTTAATTGGTTGTAACACTGGCAGAGCATTACGCTG
ACTTGACGGGACGGCGCAAGCTCATGACCAAAATCCCTTAACGTGAGTTACGCGTCGTTCCACTGAGCGT
CAGACCCCGTAGAAAAGATCAAAGGATCTTCTTGAGATCCTTTTTTTCTGCGCGTAATCTGCTGCTTGCA
AACAAAAAAACCACCGCTACCAGCGGTGGTTTGTTTGCCGGATCAAGAGCTACCAACTCTTTTTCCGAAG
GTAACTGGCTTCAGCAGAGCGCAGATACCAAATACTGTCCTTCTAGTGTAGCCGTAGTTAGGCCACCACT
TCAAGAACTCTGTAGCACCGCCTACATACCTCGCTCTGCTAATCCTGTTACCAGTGGCTGCTGCCAGTGG
CGATAAGTCGTGTCTTACCGGGTTGGACTCAAGACGATAGTTACCGGATAAGGCGCAGCGGTCGGGCTGA
ACGGGGGGTTCGTGCACACAGCCCAGCTTGGAGCGAACGACCTACACCGAACTGAGATACCTACAGCGTG
AGCATTGAGAAAGCGCCACGCTTCCCGAAGGGAGAAAGGCGGACAGGTATCCGGTAAGCGGCAGGGTCGG
AACAGGAGAGCGCACGAGGGAGCTTCCAGGGGGAAACGCCTGGTATCTTTATAGTCCTGTCGGGTTTCGC
CACCTCTGACTTGAGCGTCGATTTTTGTGATGCTCGTCAGGGGGGCGGAGCCTATGGAAAAACGCCAGCA
ACGCGGCCTTTTTACGGTTCCTGGCCTTTTGCTGGCCTTTTGCTCACATGTT
