>Addgene plasmid #35870 | Wnt2B2 STOP | addgene partial sequence | sequence record 44562 | M13rev
CAGCTGGATGGCAAATAATGATTTTATTTTGACTGATAGTGACCTGTTCGTTGCAACAAATTGATAAGCA
ATGCTTTCTTATAATGCCAACTTTGTACAAGAAAGCTGGGTCGGCGCGCCCACCCTTCAGAATTCAGGTT
TGGTCCAGCCACTCTGCCTTCTTGGGGGCTTTGCAAGTATGGACGTCCACAGTATTTCTGCATTCCTTGC
ACCGTACAGCACAGCACCAGTGGAATTTGCACTCACACTGGGTAACACGGGTGACTCGAGTTGTGTCGTA
CCCTCGGCCACAGCACATGATTTCACAACCGTCTGTTCCTTTTGATGTCTTGCTGCAGACACGGCCTGCA
GTGCCTAGGGAACCTGCAGCCTTGTCCAAGACACAGTAATCTGGAGAGTTGTCAAAGTAGACAAGATCAG
TCCGGGTGGCACGGCGATAGCCTTGGCGGGCTGCGGTGAAGTTGGCACCATCTTGGGTGGCCATCACCTG
CACAGCCCCATCATAGCGTCGCCGCAGGTAATCACCTGTGCGGCGGAAATCTGAGAGTGCACGCCAGCAG
GTGCGCAGAGTACAGGAACCACTCACGCCATGGCACTTACACTCCAGCTTCAGAAACCGCCGCACAGCCG
TGCGACCACAGCGGTTATTATGTAAGTTCATGAGGGCCCGGGCATCCTTAAGCCTCTTCTCCTTGGCATC
CACGAAGGCCTTGGCAAAACGGACACCGTAGTGGATGTTGTCACTGCAGCCACCCCAGTCAAAGTCCCCA
CGCTGGTCATGGTGTCGGCCACGGGTGTA
